>Addgene plasmid #190990 | PM18033-PLS-KP6-C93A-C96A_rpoA-C | addgene full sequence | sequence record 375917 | Addgene NGS Result
AGATCTTCAATATTGGCCATTAGCCATATTATTCATTGGTTATATAGCATAAATCAATATTGGCTATTGG
CCATTGCATACGTTGTATCTATATCATAATATGTACATTTATATTGGCTCATGTCCAATATGACCGCCAT
GTTGTCTTAGAGTCATCCTCATCGTCGGACGGCATTGATTATTGACTAGTTATTAATAGTAATCAATTAC
GGGGTCATTAGTTCATAGCCCATATATGGAGTTCCGCGTTACATAACTTACGGTAAATGGCCCGCCTGGC
TGACCGCCCAACGACCCCCGCCCATTGACGTCAATAATGACGTATGTTCCCATAGTAACGCCAATAGGGA
CTTTCCATTGACGTCAATGGGTGGAGTATTTACGGTAAACTGCCCACTTGGCAGTACATCAAGTGTATCA
TATGCCAAGTCCGCCCCCTATTGACGTCAATGACGGTAAATGGCCCGCCTGGCATTATGCCCAGTACATG
ACCTTACGGGACTTTCCTACTTGGCAGTACATCTACGTATTAGTCATCGCTATTACCATGGTGATGCGGT
TTTGGCAGTACACCAATGGGCGTGGATAGCGGTTTGACTCACGGGGATTTCCAAGTCTCCACCCCATTGA
CGTCAATGGGAGTTTGTTTTGGCACCAAAATCAACGGGACTTTCCAAAATGTCGTAATAACCCCGCCCCG
TTGACGCAAATGGGCGGTAGGCGTGTACGGTGGGAGGTCTATATAAGCAGAGCTCGTTTAGTGAACCGTC
AGATCACTAGAAGCTTTATTGCGGTAGTTTATCACAGTTAAATTGCTAACGCAGTCAGTGCTTCTGACAC
AACAGTCTCGAACTTAAGCTGCAGAAGTTGGTCGTGAGGCACTGGGCAGGTAAGTATCAAGGTTACAAGA
CAGGTTTAAGGAGACCAATAGAAACTGGGCTTGTCGAGACAGAGATGACTCTTGCGTTTCTGATAGGCAC
CTATTGGTCTTACTGACATCCACTTTGCCTTTCTCTCCACAGGTGTCCACTCCCAGTTCAATTACACACG
CACCATGGCGCACCATCATCATCATCATTCTTCTGGTGAGAATCTTTATTTTCAGGGCGCCATGGGTAAT
TCTGTTGTCACATGGAATTCCATGATTAGGGGCTACGCTAGAAGCGGCCAGCCCGAGGAAGCTCTGAGCC
TCTTCTCCCAGATGAGAAGGAGCGGCATCAAGCCCGATAGCTATACCTTCCCCTTCGTGCTGAAGGCTTG
CGCTTCTCTGAGCAGCCTCGAGGAAGGAAAACAAATCCACGCCCACGTCATTAAATCCGGCTTCGAGTCC
GATGTCTACGTGCAGAGCTCCCTCATTGATATGTACGCCAAGTGCGGATCTCTGGAGGACGCCAGAAAAG
TGTTTGACGAGATGCCCGAGAGGAATGTCGTGAGCTGGAACGCTATGATCAGCGGCTATGCCCAGAATGG
ACAATCCGAAGAAGCTCTGGAGCTGTTTAGAGAGATGCAGAAAGAGGGCATCAAGCCTTCCGAGTTTACC
TTTTGCTCCGTGCTGAAGGCTTGCGCCTCTCTGGGATCTCTGGAGATGGGCAAGCAAATTCACGGCTATG
TGATCAAGTCCGGCTTTGAGTCCATCGTGTTCGTGGGAAACGCCCTCATTGACATGTATGCCAAGTGCGG
CTCTCTGGAGGATGCTAGAAAGGTCTTTGATGAGATGCCCGAAAGGACCGTTGTGAGCTGGACCGCCATG
ATCTCCGGATACGCCCAGAACGGACAGAGCGAGGAGGCCCTCGAGCTCTTCAGAGAGATGCAGAGGGAGG
GCGTGAAACCCGACGAAGTGACACTGCCTTCCGTGCTCTCCGCTTGCGCCAATCTGGGCGCTCTGGAGCA
AGGCAAACAGATCCATGCCTACGTCATCAAGAACGGCTTTGAATCCGATGTGTTTGTGGGCTCCGCTCTG
ATCGACATGTACGCTAAATGCGGCTCCATCGAGGAGGCTAGGAAAGTGTTCGATGAAATGCCCGAGAAAG
ACGTTGTGGCTTGGAACTCAATGATAAAAGGTTATGGAATGAACCATGAAGGCAAAATGGCCGTCCAATG
TTTCGAAGATATGCAAAAACAAGGTGTAAAGCCTTCCGCCGTCACTTTTACCTGTTTGCTGACCGCCTGT
TCTCACGCCAGCCTCGTCAGCGAAGGGCAGGAGTATTTTAAAATGATGCGAGAAGAGTACGGGATCGCTC
CGAGGGTGGAACATTACGGCTGCATGGTCGATCTGCTTGCTCGGAGTGGCCATCTGTATGAAGCTGAAAA
GTTCCTGGAGATGCTCTGTCCTCCCAACGAAGGGACATGGGGGGCCCTCCTCAGCGCTTGTAAGACTTAT
GGCGAGGTGGAGCTTGGTCTGAGGTGCTTTCAGCAGCTCGTGCAGCTTAACCCAGAAAGTGCCGCCTGGT
ACGTGCTTATGGCTGACATATACGCTGGCGCCGGGCGGTGGGACGACGCATACCGGATCGAAGAGCTGAG
GAAACATGCCGGAGCCAAGAAGAAACCTGCCTCCGCATTGATTGAAGTGAACAAAAAAGTGCACGAATTT
GTGGTCGGCAATAATCAGAGCGAGGAGATCAGTGCGATGCTTAAGTCTCTCAACTCTAGAATGAAGGAGG
AGGGCCATGTACCCAATCTGGATCTGGTTCTCAAACCCGTGTCAGATGAGGAGAAAGAGGCAGCGCTGTG
TGAGCACGCAGAGAAGTTGGCAATTGCATTCGGCTTGCTGAATACGCCACAGGGACAGACCCTGCGCGTT
ACAAAGAACCTGAGAATGGCCAATGACGCCCACAATGCGTCAAAGATCATCTCCAAGATTGAGCGCAGAG
AGATTATCCTGCGCGATGATTGCTGCATTCACCACTTCAAGGACGGACTGTGCTCCTGCGGAGACATGTT
CTAACTCGAGAAATAGAAGGAACATGTATTACACGTGCAAAATCTGAGAGCTAGCAGCGAGCAGACATGA
TAAGATACATTGATGAGTTTGGACAAACCACAACTAGAATGCAGTGAAAAAAATGCTTTATTTGTGAAAT
TTGTGATGCTATTGCTTTATTTGTAACCATTATAAGCTGCAATAAACAAGTTAACAACAACAATTGCACT
GGTTCATTTTATGTTTCAGGTTCAGGGGGAGGTGTGGGAGGTTTTTTAAAGCAAGTAAAACCTCTACAAA
TGTGGTAAAATCGATAAGGATCCAGGTGGCACTTTTCGGGGAAATGTGCGCGGAACCCCTATTTGTTTAT
TTTTCTAAATACATTCAAATATGTATCCGCTCATGAGACAATAACCCTGATAAATGCTTCAATAATATTG
AAAAAGGAAGAGTATGAGTATTCAACATTTCCGTGTCGCCCTTATTCCCTTTTTTGCGGCATTTTGCCTT
CCTGTTTTTGCTCACCCAGAAACGCTGGTGAAAGTAAAAGATGCTGAAGATCAGTTGGGTGCACGAGTGG
GTTACATCGAACTGGATCTCAACAGCGGTAAGATCCTTGAGAGTTTTCGCCCCGAAGAACGTTTTCCAAT
GATGAGCACTTTTAAAGTTCTGCTATGTGGCGCGGTATTATCCCGTATTGACGCCGGGCAAGAGCAACTC
GGTCGCCGCATACACTATTCTCAGAATGACTTGGTTGAGTACTCACCAGTCACAGAAAAGCATCTTACGG
ATGGCATGACAGTAAGAGAATTATGCAGTGCTGCCATAACCATGAGTGATAACACTGCGGCCAACTTACT
TCTGACAACGATCGGAGGACCGAAGGAGCTAACCGCTTTTTTGCACAACATGGGGGATCATGTAACTCGC
CTTGATCGTTGGGAACCGGAGCTGAATGAAGCCATACCAAACGACGAGCGTGACACCACGATGCCTGTAG
CAATGGCAACAACGTTGCGCAAACTATTAACTGGCGAACTACTTACTCTAGCTTCCCGGCAACAATTAAT
AGACTGGATGGAGGCGGATAAAGTTGCAGGACCACTTCTGCGCTCGGCCCTTCCGGCTGGCTGGTTTATT
GCTGATAAATCTGGAGCCGGTGAGCGTGGGTCTCGCGGTATCATTGCAGCACTGGGGCCAGATGGTAAGC
CCTCCCGTATCGTAGTTATCTACACGACGGGGAGTCAGGCAACTATGGATGAACGAAATAGACAGATCGC
TGAGATAGGTGCCTCACTGATTAAGCATTGGTAACTGTCAGACCAAGTTTACTCATATATACTTTAGATT
GATTTAAAACTTCATTTTTAATTTAAAAGGATCTAGGTGAAGATCCTTTTTGATAATCTCATGACCAAAA
TCCCTTAACGTGAGTTTTCGTTCCACTGAGCGTCAGACCCCGTAGAAAAGATCAAAGGATCTTCTTGAGA
TCCTTTTTTTCTGCGCGTAATCTGCTGCTTGCAAACAAAAAAACCACCGCTACCAGCGGTGGTTTGTTTG
CCGGATCAAGAGCTACCAACTCTTTTTCCGAAGGTAACTGGCTTCAGCAGAGCGCAGATACCAAATACTG
TTCTTCTAGTGTAGCCGTAGTTAGGCCACCACTTCAAGAACTCTGTAGCACCGCCTACATACCTCGCTCT
GCTAATCCTGTTACCAGTGGCTGCTGCCAGTGGCGATAAGTCGTGTCTTACCGGGTTGGACTCAAGACGA
TAGTTACCGGATAAGGCGCAGCGGTCGGGCTGAACGGGGGGTTCGTGCACACAGCCCAGCTTGGAGCGAA
CGACCTACACCGAACTGAGATACCTACAGCGTGAGCTATGAGAAAGCGCCACGCTTCCCGAAGGGAGAAA
GGCGGACAGGTATCCGGTAAGCGGCAGGGTCGGAACAGGAGAGCGCACGAGGGAGCTTCCAGGGGGAAAC
GCCTGGTATCTTTATAGTCCTGTCGGGTTTCGCCACCTCTGACTTGAGCGTCGATTTTTGTGATGCTCGT
CAGGGGGGCGGAGCCTATGGAAAAACGCCAGCAACGCGGCCTTTTTACGGTTCCTGGCCTTTTGCTGGCC
TTTTGCTCACATGGCTCGAC
Features (pLannotate 1.2.2; 10 found; start..end, strand, type, name):
    173..550     +  enhancer       CMV enhancer: human cytomegalovirus immediate early enhancer
    552..751     +  promoter       CMV promoter: human cytomegalovirus (CMV) immediate early promoter
    890..1022    +  intron         chimeric intron: chimera between introns from human β-globin and immunoglobulin heavy chain genes
   1088..1107    +  CDS            capTEV™ (fragment): composite tag for in vivo biotinylation, TEV protease cleavage, and 6xHis tagging
   2630..2935    +  CDS            DYW1 (fragment): PPR74_ARATH - Also known as PCMP-H50. Experimental evidence at protein level: Swiss-Prot protein existence level 1. Plays a major role in single RNA editing events in chloroplasts. Acts as a site-recognition transacting factor involved in the edition of the site 1 of ndhD (ndhD-1 site corresponding to cytidine-2), which is a plastid-encoded subunit of the NADH- plastoquinone oxidoreductase. The interaction with CRR4 is required for its function in editing the ndhD-1 site. From Arabidopsis thaliana (Mouse-ear cress).
   3011..3132    -  polyA_signal   SV40 poly(A) signal: SV40 polyadenylation signal
   3159..3227    -  CDS            large T antigen (fragment): large T antigen from SV40 (simian virus 40)
   3269..3373    +  promoter       AmpR promoter: bla
   3374..4234    +  CDS            AmpR: β-lactamase; bla; confers resistance to ampicillin, carbenicillin, and related antibiotics
   4405..4993    +  rep_origin     ori: high-copy-number ColE1/pMB1/pBR322/pUC origin of replication
