[The description below was written by a language model from this plasmid's Addgene catalogue record and pLannotate feature annotations shown in this document.]
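Description:
PM18033-PLS-KP6-C93A-C96A_rpoA-C is a 5,060 nt mammalian expression plasmid built on the PM18033 backbone and designed for transient expression of a synthetic RNA-editing protein in human cells. It is propagated in E. coli as a high-copy plasmid through a ColE1/pUC-type origin and selected with ampicillin via the bla (AmpR) gene and its own promoter. No mammalian selection marker is annotated.

The expression cassette consists of the human cytomegalovirus immediate-early enhancer and promoter followed by a chimeric β-globin/immunoglobulin intron, which generally improves transcript processing and expression. Downstream lies the synthetic PLS-KP6 open reading frame, carrying an N-terminal His tag (detected by the annotation software as a short fragment of a composite His-containing tag). PLS-KP6 is a designer pentatricopeptide repeat (PPR) protein of the PLS type fused to a C-terminal DYW domain. The automated annotation recognises only the DYW portion, by similarity to an Arabidopsis chloroplast editing factor, and leaves the repeat array unannotated. In this variant the DYW-KP domain carries the substitutions C93A and C96A. An SV40-derived polyadenylation region, annotated in the reverse orientation together with a small large T antigen fragment, follows the coding region.

The "rpoA-C" suffix and the stated purpose indicate that the plasmid also carries the Arabidopsis rpoA editing site in its cytidine form as the target, although this element is not annotated and its position is not given in the record. The construct is used to test whether the C93A/C96A mutant of KP6 retains C-to-U editing activity at that site in human cells, as part of a study of synthetic PPR-DYW editing proteins.
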