Addgene plasmid #190990: PM18033-PLS-KP6-C93A-C96A_rpoA-C
Purpose: Test the C-to-U editing activity of KP6:C93A/C96A on AtrpoA editing site, in human cells
Depositing lab: Bernard Gutmann. Depositing organization: EditForce, Inc. Publication: U-to-C RNA editing by synthetic PPR-DYW proteins in bacteria and human culture cells. Ichinose M, Kawabata M, Akaiwa Y, Shimajiri Y, Nakamura I, Tamai T, Nakamura T, Yagi Y, Gutmann B. Commun Biol. 2022 Sep 15;5(1):968. doi: 10.1038/s42003-022-03927-3. PubMed 36109586.
Backbone
  Vector backbone: PM18033
  Vector type: Mammalian Expression
Growth in bacteria
  Bacterial resistance: Ampicillin, 100 μg/mL
  Growth temperature: 37°C
  Growth strain: DH5alpha
  Copy number: High Copy
Gene/Insert
  Gene/Insert name: PLS-KP6
  Species: Synthetic
  Mutation: DYW-KP:C93A/C96A
  Promoter: CMV
  Tag / fusion protein: His (N terminal on insert)
  Cloning method: Ligation Independent Cloning
Terms and licenses: Academic/Nonprofit Terms; Industry Terms: Not Available to Industry
How to cite: PM18033-PLS-KP6-C93A-C96A_rpoA-C was a gift from Bernard Gutmann (Addgene plasmid # 190990 ; http://n2t.net/addgene:190990 ; RRID:Addgene_190990)
